Addgene plasmid #14364: pAG416GPD-ccdB-DsRed
Purpose: (Empty Backbone)
Depositing lab: Susan Lindquist. Depositing organization: Whitehead Institute for Biomedical Research. Publication: A suite of Gateway cloning vectors for high-throughput genetic analysis in Saccharomyces cerevisiae. Alberti S, Gitler AD, Lindquist S. Yeast. 2007 Oct . 24(10):913-9. 10.1002/yea.1502 PubMed 17583893.
Backbone
  Vector backbone: pRS416
  Vector type: Yeast Expression ; Gateway Destination
  Selectable markers: URA3
Growth in bacteria
  Bacterial resistance: Chloramphenicol and Ampicillin, 25 & 100 μg/mL
  Growth temperature: 37°C
  Growth strain: ccdB Survival
  Growth instructions: DB3.1, ccdB Survival
  Copy number: Unknown
Gene/Insert
  Gene/Insert name: None
  Tag / fusion protein: DsRed (C terminal on backbone)
  Cloning method: Gateway Cloning
  Sequencing primers: 5′ GPDPro_F
Terms and licenses: Academic/Nonprofit Terms; Industry Terms: Not Available to Industry
Depositor comments: Type of plasmid: CEN. This plasmid contains the Gateway technology from Invitrogen; Invitrogen requires purchasing of Gateway Clonase for carrying out the Gateway recombinational cloning reaction http://www.invitrogen.com Please note that the full plasmid sequence is provided as a reference only, and may not match the exact sequence of the plasmid.
How to cite: pAG416GPD-ccdB-DsRed was a gift from Susan Lindquist (Addgene plasmid # 14364 ; http://n2t.net/addgene:14364 ; RRID:Addgene_14364)
