[The description below was written by a language model from this plasmid's Addgene catalogue record and pLannotate feature annotations shown in this document.]
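Description:
pAG416GPD-ccdB-DsRed is an empty Gateway destination vector for protein expression in Saccharomyces cerevisiae, built on the pRS416 shuttle backbone. It is a centromeric plasmid: a CEN6/ARS element provides stable, low-copy maintenance in yeast, and the URA3 marker with its own promoter allows selection in uracil auxotrophs and counterselection with 5-FOA. In E. coli it replicates from a ColE1/pUC-type origin and carries an ampicillin resistance gene. An f1 origin and remnants of the pBluescript-style lacZα/MCS region, with flanking T3 and T7 promoters, are also annotated.

The expression unit is driven by the constitutive GPD (TDH3/GAP) promoter and closed by the CYC1 terminator. Between them sits the Gateway cassette, bounded by attR1 and attR2 and containing a chloramphenicol resistance gene and the ccdB toxin gene. Because CcdB poisons DNA gyrase, the unrecombined vector must be propagated in a ccdB-tolerant strain, where chloramphenicol together with ampicillin selects for retention of the cassette. In an LR reaction with an attL-flanked entry clone, the cassette is replaced by the gene of interest, and ccdB counterselects against unreacted vector in standard strains.

Immediately downstream of attR2 is a DsRed coding sequence, annotated from the sequence as the monomeric DsRed-Monomer variant. An inserted open reading frame that lacks a stop codon and is in frame is therefore expressed as a C-terminal red fluorescent fusion. The vector belongs to a suite of yeast Gateway plasmids designed for high-throughput genetic analysis, and suits localization or expression studies of tagged proteins. The depositor notes that the full sequence is a reference only and may not match the plasmid exactly.
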