Features (pLannotate 1.2.2; 29 found; start..end, strand, type, name):
     70..573     -  misc_feature   CEN/ARS: S. cerevisiae CEN6 centromere fused to an autonomously replicating sequence
    610..714     +  promoter       AmpR promoter: bla
    715..1575    +  CDS            AmpR: β-lactamase; bla; confers resistance to ampicillin, carbenicillin, and related antibiotics
   1746..2334    +  rep_origin     ori: high-copy-number ColE1/pMB1/pBR322/pUC origin of replication
   2517..2609    +  CDS            lacI (fragment): lac repressor; lacI; The lac repressor binds to the lac operator to inhibit transcription in E. coli. This inhibition can be relieved by adding lactose or isopropyl-β-D-thiogalactopyranoside (IPTG).
   2622..2643    +  protein_bind   CAP binding site: CAP binding activates transcription in the presence of cAMP. E. coli catabolite activator protein
   2658..2688    +  promoter       lac promoter: promoter for the E. coli lac operon
   2696..2712    +  protein_bind   lac operator: The lac repressor binds to the lac operator to inhibit transcription in E. coli. This inhibition can be relieved by adding lactose or isopropyl-β-D-thiogalactopyranoside (IPTG). lac repressor encoded by lacI
   2757..2775    +  promoter       T3 promoter: promoter for bacteriophage T3 RNA polymerase
   2804..3448    +  promoter       GAP promoter: S. cerevisiae TDH3; promoter for glyceraldehyde-3-phosphate dehydrogenase
   3454..3474    +  misc_feature   MCS (fragment): pBluescript multiple cloning site
   3478..3602    +  protein_bind   attR1: mutant version of attR; recombination site for the Gateway® LR reaction LR Clonase™
   3627..3657    +  promoter       lac UV5 promoter: E. coli lac promoter with an "up" mutation
   3681..3710    +  promoter       cat promoter (fragment): promoter of the E. coli cat gene encoding chloramphenicol acetyltransferase
   3711..4370    +  CDS            CmR: chloramphenicol acetyltransferase; cat; confers resistance to chloramphenicol
   4552..4710    +  CDS            ccdA (fragment): CCDA_ECO57 - Also known as H, letA. Experimental evidence at protein level: Swiss-Prot protein existence level 1. Antitoxin component of a type II toxin-antitoxin (TA) system which inhibits the post-segregational killing (PSK) of plasmid-free cells, also referred to as a plasmid addiction system. Binds to and blocks the activity of CcdB; will also remove bound CcdB protein from the CcdB-GyrA complex by forming a CcdA-CcdB complex, a process termed rejuvenation. Functions as a transcriptional corepressor for the ccdAB operon, repression also requires CcdB (By similarity). From Escherichia coli
   4715..5017    +  CDS            ccdB: CCDB_ECOLI - Also known as G, letB, letD. Experimental evidence at protein level: Swiss-Prot protein existence level 1. Toxic component of a type II toxin-antitoxin (TA) system, functioning in plasmid maintainence. Responsible for the post- segregational killing (PSK) of plasmid-free cells, also referred to as a plasmid addiction system. Half-life of over 2 hours. Cell killing by CcdB is accompanied by filamentation, defects in chromosome and plasmid segregation, defects in cell division, formation of anucleate cells, decreased DNA synthesis and plasmid loss. Interferes with the activity of DN
   5061..5185    -  protein_bind   attR2: mutant version of attR; recombination site for the Gateway® LR reaction LR Clonase™
   5189..5216    +  misc_feature   MCS (fragment): pBluescript multiple cloning site
   5217..5894    +  CDS            DsRed-Monomer: monomeric derivative of DsRed fluorescent protein (Strongin et al., 2007) mammalian codon-optimized
   5901..6148    +  terminator     CYC1 terminator: S. cerevisiae CYC1; transcription terminator for CYC1
   6167..6185    -  promoter       T7 promoter: promoter for bacteriophage T7 RNA polymerase
   6193..6348    +  CDS            lacZα (fragment): LacZα fragment of β-galactosidase; lacZ fragment
   6356..6811    +  rep_origin     f1 ori (sequence partly withheld): f1 bacteriophage origin of replication; arrow indicates direction of (+) strand synthesis
   6812..6863    -  misc_feature   bom (fragment): basis of mobility region from pBR322
   6942..7745    -  CDS            URA3: orotidine-5'-phosphate decarboxylase, required for uracil biosynthesis; S. cerevisiae URA3; yeast auxotrophic marker, counterselectable with 5-fluoroorotic acid (5-FOA)
   7746..7961    -  promoter       URA3 promoter: S. cerevisiae URA3
   7976..8025    -  misc_feature   bom (fragment): basis of mobility region from pBR322
   8127..1       -  CDS            rop (fragment) (across the origin): Rop protein, which maintains plasmids at low copy number; rop
>Addgene plasmid #14364 | pAG416GPD-ccdB-DsRed | depositor full sequence | sequence record 8027 | Author sequence
GACGAAAGGGCCTCGTGATACGCCTATTTTTATAGGTTAATGTCATGATAATAATGGTTTCTTAGGACGG
ATCGCTTGCCTGTAACTTACACGCGCCTCGTATCTTTTAATGATGGAATAATTTGGGAATTTACTCTGTG
TTTATTTATTTTTATGTTTTGTATTTGGATTTTAGAAAGTAAATAAAGAAGGTAGAAGAGTTACGGAATG
AAGAAAAAAAAATAAACAAAGGTTTAAAAAATTTCAACAAAAAGCGTACTTTACATATATATTTATTAGA
CAAGAAAAGCAGATTAAATAGATATACATTCGATTAACGATAAGTAAAATGTAAAATCACAGGATTTTCG
TGTGTGGTCTTCTACACAGACAAGATGAAACAATTCGGCATTAATACCTGAGAGCAGGAAGAGCAAGATA
AAAGGTAGTATTTGTTGGCGATCCCCCTAGAGTCTTTTACATCTTCGGAAAACAAAAACTATTTTTTCTT
TAATTTCTTTTTTTACTTTCTATTTTTAATTTATATATTTATATTAAAAAATTTAAATTATAATTATTTT
TATAGCACGTGATGAAAAGGACCCAGGTGGCACTTTTCGGGGAAATGTGCGCGGAACCCCTATTTGTTTA
TTTTTCTAAATACATTCAAATATGTATCCGCTCATGAGACAATAACCCTGATAAATGCTTCAATAATATT
GAAAAAGGAAGAGTATGAGTATTCAACATTTCCGTGTCGCCCTTATTCCCTTTTTTGCGGCATTTTGCCT
TCCTGTTTTTGCTCACCCAGAAACGCTGGTGAAAGTAAAAGATGCTGAAGATCAGTTGGGTGCACGAGTG
GGTTACATCGAACTGGATCTCAACAGCGGTAAGATCCTTGAGAGTTTTCGCCCCGAAGAACGTTTTCCAA
TGATGAGCACTTTTAAAGTTCTGCTATGTGGCGCGGTATTATCCCGTATTGACGCCGGGCAAGAGCAACT
CGGTCGCCGCATACACTATTCTCAGAATGACTTGGTTGAGTACTCACCAGTCACAGAAAAGCATCTTACG
GATGGCATGACAGTAAGAGAATTATGCAGTGCTGCCATAACCATGAGTGATAACACTGCGGCCAACTTAC
TTCTGACAACGATCGGAGGACCGAAGGAGCTAACCGCTTTTTTGCACAACATGGGGGATCATGTAACTCG
CCTTGATCGTTGGGAACCGGAGCTGAATGAAGCCATACCAAACGACGAGCGTGACACCACGATGCCTGTA
GCAATGGCAACAACGTTGCGCAAACTATTAACTGGCGAACTACTTACTCTAGCTTCCCGGCAACAATTAA
TAGACTGGATGGAGGCGGATAAAGTTGCAGGACCACTTCTGCGCTCGGCCCTTCCGGCTGGCTGGTTTAT
TGCTGATAAATCTGGAGCCGGTGAGCGTGGGTCTCGCGGTATCATTGCAGCACTGGGGCCAGATGGTAAG
CCCTCCCGTATCGTAGTTATCTACACGACGGGGAGTCAGGCAACTATGGATGAACGAAATAGACAGATCG
CTGAGATAGGTGCCTCACTGATTAAGCATTGGTAACTGTCAGACCAAGTTTACTCATATATACTTTAGAT
TGATTTAAAACTTCATTTTTAATTTAAAAGGATCTAGGTGAAGATCCTTTTTGATAATCTCATGACCAAA
ATCCCTTAACGTGAGTTTTCGTTCCACTGAGCGTCAGACCCCGTAGAAAAGATCAAAGGATCTTCTTGAG
ATCCTTTTTTTCTGCGCGTAATCTGCTGCTTGCAAACAAAAAAACCACCGCTACCAGCGGTGGTTTGTTT
GCCGGATCAAGAGCTACCAACTCTTTTTCCGAAGGTAACTGGCTTCAGCAGAGCGCAGATACCAAATACT
GTCCTTCTAGTGTAGCCGTAGTTAGGCCACCACTTCAAGAACTCTGTAGCACCGCCTACATACCTCGCTC
TGCTAATCCTGTTACCAGTGGCTGCTGCCAGTGGCGATAAGTCGTGTCTTACCGGGTTGGACTCAAGACG
ATAGTTACCGGATAAGGCGCAGCGGTCGGGCTGAACGGGGGGTTCGTGCACACAGCCCAGCTTGGAGCGA
ACGACCTACACCGAACTGAGATACCTACAGCGTGAGCTATGAGAAAGCGCCACGCTTCCCGAAGGGAGAA
AGGCGGACAGGTATCCGGTAAGCGGCAGGGTCGGAACAGGAGAGCGCACGAGGGAGCTTCCAGGGGGAAA
CGCCTGGTATCTTTATAGTCCTGTCGGGTTTCGCCACCTCTGACTTGAGCGTCGATTTTTGTGATGCTCG
TCAGGGGGGCGGAGCCTATGGAAAAACGCCAGCAACGCGGCCTTTTTACGGTTCCTGGCCTTTTGCTGGC
CTTTTGCTCACATGTTCTTTCCTGCGTTATCCCCTGATTCTGTGGATAACCGTATTACCGCCTTTGAGTG
AGCTGATACCGCTCGCCGCAGCCGAACGACCGAGCGCAGCGAGTCAGTGAGCGAGGAAGCGGAAGAGCGC
CCAATACGCAAACCGCCTCTCCCCGCGCGTTGGCCGATTCATTAATGCAGCTGGCACGACAGGTTTCCCG
ACTGGAAAGCGGGCAGTGAGCGCAACGCAATTAATGTGAGTTACCTCACTCATTAGGCACCCCAGGCTTT
ACACTTTATGCTTCCGGCTCCTATGTTGTGTGGAATTGTGAGCGGATAACAATTTCACACAGGAAACAGC
TATGACCATGATTACGCCAAGCGCGCAATTAACCCTCACTAAAGGGAACAAAAGCTGGAGCTCTTCGAGT
TTATCATTATCAATACTCGCCATTTCAAAGAATACGTAAATAATTAATAGTAGTGATTTTCCTAACTTTA
TTTAGTCAAAAAATTAGCCTTTTAATTCTGCTGTAACCCGTACATGCCCAAAATAGGGGGCGGGTTACAC
AGAATATATAACACCGAAGGTGCCTGGGTGAACAGGTTTATTCCTGGCATCCACTAAATATAATGGAGCC
CGCTTTTTAAGCTGGCATCCAGAAAAAAAAAGAATCCCAGCACCAAAATATTGTTTTCTTCACCAACCAT
CAGTTCATAGGTCCATTCTCTTAGCGCAACTACAGAGAACAGGGGCACAAACAGGCAAAAAACGGGCACA
ACCTCAATGGAGTGATGCAACCTGCCTGGAGTAAATGATGACACAAGGCAATTGACCCACGCATGTATCT
ATCTCATTTTCTTACACCTTCTATTACCTTCTGCTCTCTCTGATTTGGAAAAAGCTGAAAAAAAAGGTTG
AAACCAGTTCCCTGAAATTATTCCCCTACTTGACTAATAAGTATATAAAGACGGTAGGTATTGATTGTAA
TTCTGTAAATCTATTTCTTAAACTTCTTAAATTCTACTTTTATAGTTAGTCTTTTTTTTAGTTTTAAAAC
ACCAGAACTTAGTTTCGACGGATTCTAGAACTAGTGGATCCCCCATCACAAGTTTGTACAAAAAAGCTGA
ACGAGAAACGTAAAATGATATAAATATCAATATATTAAATTAGATTTTGCATAAAAAACAGACTACATAA
TACTGTAAAACACAACATATCCAGTCACTATGGCGGCCGCATTAGGCACCCCAGGCTTTACACTTTATGC
TTCCGGCTCGTATAATGTGTGGATTTTGAGTTAGGATCCGTCGAGATTTTCAGGAGCTAAGGAAGCTAAA
ATGGAGAAAAAAATCACTGGATATACCACCGTTGATATATCCCAATGGCATCGTAAAGAACATTTTGAGG
CATTTCAGTCAGTTGCTCAATGTACCTATAACCAGACCGTTCAGCTGGATATTACGGCCTTTTTAAAGAC
CGTAAAGAAAAATAAGCACAAGTTTTATCCGGCCTTTATTCACATTCTTGCCCGCCTGATGAATGCTCAT
CCGGAATTCCGTATGGCAATGAAAGACGGTGAGCTGGTGATATGGGATAGTGTTCACCCTTGTTACACCG
TTTTCCATGAGCAAACTGAAACGTTTTCATCGCTCTGGAGTGAATACCACGACGATTTCCGGCAGTTTCT
ACACATATATTCGCAAGATGTGGCGTGTTACGGTGAAAACCTGGCCTATTTCCCTAAAGGGTTTATTGAG
AATATGTTTTTCGTCTCAGCCAATCCCTGGGTGAGTTTCACCAGTTTTGATTTAAACGTGGCCAATATGG
ACAACTTCTTCGCCCCCGTTTTCACCATGGGCAAATATTATACGCAAGGCGACAAGGTGCTGATGCCGCT
GGCGATTCAGGTTCATCATGCCGTCTGTGATGGCTTCCATGTCGGCAGAATGCTTAATGAATTACAACAG
TACTGCGATGAGTGGCAGGGCGGGGCGTAAACGCCGCGTGGATCCGGCTTACTAAAAGCCAGATAACAGT
ATGCGTATTTGCGCGCTGATTTTTGCGGTATAAGAATATATACTGATATGTATACCCGAAGTATGTCAAA
AAGAGGTATGCTATGAAGCAGCGTATTACAGTGACAGTTGACAGCGACAGCTATCAGTTGCTCAAGGCAT
ATATGATGTCAATATCTCCGGTCTGGTAAGCACAACCATGCAGAATGAAGCCCGTCGTCTGCGTGCCGAA
CGCTGGAAAGCGGAAAATCAGGAAGGGATGGCTGAGGTCGCCCGGTTTATTGAAATGAACGGCTCTTTTG
CTGACGAGAACAGGGGCTGGTGAAATGCAGTTTAAGGTTTACACCTATAAAAGAGAGAGCCGTTATCGTC
TGTTTGTGGATGTACAGAGTGATATTATTGACACGCCCGGGCGACGGATGGTGATCCCCCTGGCCAGTGC
ACGTCTGCTGTCAGATAAAGTCTCCCGTGAACTTTACCCGGTGGTGCATATCGGGGATGAAAGCTGGCGC
ATGATGACCACCGATATGGCCAGTGTGCCGGTCTCCGTTATCGGGGAAGAAGTGGCTGATCTCAGCCACC
GCGAAAATGACATCAAAAACGCCATTAACCTGATGTTCTGGGGAATATAAATGTCAGGCTCCCTTATACA
CAGCCAGTCTGCAGGTCGACCATAGTGACTGGATATGTTGTGTTTTACAGTATTATGTAGTCTGTTTTTT
ATGCAAAATCTAATTTAATATATTGATATTTATATCATTTTACGTTTCTCGTTCAGCTTTCTTGTACAAA
GTGGTGATGGGCTGCAGGAATTCGATATCAAGCTTAATGGACAACACCGAGGACGTCATCAAGGAGTTCA
TGCAGTTCAAGGTGCGCATGGAGGGCTCCGTGAACGGCCACTACTTCGAGATCGAGGGCGAGGGCGAGGG
CAAGCCCTACGAGGGCACCCAGACCGCCAAGCTGCAGGTGACCAAGGGCGGCCCCCTGCCCTTCGCCTGG
GACATCCTGTCCCCCCAGTTCCAGTACGGCTCCAAGGCCTACGTGAAGCACCCCGCCGACATCCCCGACT
ACATGAAGCTGTCCTTCCCCGAGGGCTTCACCTGGGAGCGCTCCATGAACTTCGAGGACGGCGGCGTGGT
GGAGGTGCAGCAGGACTCCTCCCTGCAGGACGGCACCTTCATCTACAAGGTGAAGTTCAAGGGCGTGAAC
TTCCCCGCCGACGGCCCCGTAATGCAGAAGAAGACTGCCGGCTGGGAGCCCTCCACCGAGAAGCTGTACC
CCCAGGACGGCGTGCTGAAGGGCGAGATCTCCCACGCCCTGAAGCTGAAGGACGGCGGCCACTACACCTG
CGACTTCAAGACCGTGTACAAGGCCAAGAAGCCCGTGCAGCTGCCCGGCAACCACTACGTGGACTCCAAG
CTGGACATCACCAACCACAACGAGGACTACACCGTGGTGGAGCAGTACGAGCACGCCGAGGCCCGCCACT
CCGGCTCCCAGTAGCTCGAGTCATGTAATTAGTTATGTCACGCTTACATTCACGCCCTCCCCCCACATCC
GCTCTAACCGAAAAGGAAGGAGTTAGACAACCTGAAGTCTAGGTCCCTATTTATTTTTTTATAGTTATGT
TAGTATTAAGAACGTTATTTATATTTCAAATTTTTCTTTTTTTTCTGTACAGACGCGTGTACGCATGTAA
CATTATACTGAAAACCTTGCTTGAGAAGGTTTTGGGACGCTCGAAGGCTTTAATTTGCGGCCGGTACCCA
ATTCGCCCTATAGTGAGTCGTATTACGCGCGCTCACTGGCCGTCGTTTTACAACGTCGTGACTGGGAAAA
CCCTGGCGTTACCCAACTTAATCGCCTTGCAGCACATCCCCCTTTCGCCAGCTGGCGTAATAGCGAAGAG
GCCCGCACCGATCGCCCTTCCCAACAGTTGCGCAGCCTGAATGGCGAATGGCGCG
[124 nt withheld, positions 6356-6479]
C
[91 nt withheld, positions 6481-6571]
A
[49 nt withheld, positions 6573-6621]
CCTTTGACGTTGGAGTCCACGTTCTTT
[37 nt withheld, positions 6649-6685]
ACCCTATCTCGGTCTATTCTTTTGATTTATAAGGGATTTTGCCGATTTCGGCCTATTGGTTAAAAAATGA
GCTGATTTAACAAAAATTTAACGCGAATTTTAACAAAATATTAACGTTTACAATTTCCTGATGCGGTATT
TTCTCCTTACGCATCTGTGCGGTATTTCACACCGCATAGGGTAATAACTGATATAATTAAATTGAAGCTC
TAATTTGTGAGTTTAGTATACATGCATTTACTTATAATACAGTTTTTTAGTTTTGCTGGCCGCATCTTCT
CAAATATGCTTCCCAGCCTGCTTTTCTGTAACGTTCACCCTCTACCTTAGCATCCCTTCCCTTTGCAAAT
AGTCCTCTTCCAACAATAATAATGTCAGATCCTGTAGAGACCACATCATCCACGGTTCTATACTGTTGAC
CCAATGCGTCTCCCTTGTCATCTAAACCCACACCGGGTGTCATAATCAACCAATCGTAACCTTCATCTCT
TCCACCCATGTCTCTTTGAGCAATAAAGCCGATAACAAAATCTTTGTCGCTCTTCGCAATGTCAACAGTA
CCCTTAGTATATTCTCCAGTAGATAGGGAGCCCTTGCATGACAATTCTGCTAACATCAAAAGGCCTCTAG
GTTCCTTTGTTACTTCTTCTGCCGCCTGCTTCAAACCGCTAACAATACCTGGGCCCACCACACCGTGTGC
ATTCGTAATGTCTGCCCATTCTGCTATTCTGTATACACCCGCAGAGTACTGCAATTTGACTGTATTACCA
ATGTCAGCAAATTTTCTGTCTTCGAAGAGTAAAAAATTGTACTTGGCGGATAATGCCTTTAGCGGCTTAA
CTGTGCCCTCCATGGAAAAATCAGTCAAGATATCCACATGTGTTTTTAGTAAACAAATTTTGGGACCTAA
TGCTTCAACTAACTCCAGTAATTCCTTGGTGGTACGAACATCCAATGAAGCACACAAGTTTGTTTGCTTT
TCGTGCATGATATTAAATAGCTTGGCAGCAACAGGACTAGGATGAGTAGCAGCACGTTCCTTATATGTAG
CTTTCGACATGATTTATCTTCGTTTCCTGCAGGTTTTTGTTCTGTGCAGTTGGGTTAAGAATACTGGGCA
ATTTCATGTTTCTTCAACACTACATATGCGTATATATACCAATCTAAGTCTGTGCTCCTTCCTTCGTTCT
TCCTTCTGTTCGGAGATTACCGAATCAAAAAAATTTCAAAGAAACCGAAATCAAAAAAAAGAATAAAAAA
AAAATGATGAATTGAATTGAAAAGCTGTGGTATGGTGCACTCTCAGTACAATCTGCTCTGATGCCGCATA
GTTAAGCCAGCCCCGACACCCGCCAACACCCGCTGACGCGCCCTGACGGGCTTGTCTGCTCCCGGCATCC
GCTTACAGACAAGCTGTGACCGTCTCCGGGAGCTGCATGTGTCAGAGGTTTTCACCGTCATCACCGAAAC
GCGCGA
