>Addgene plasmid #14364 | pAG416GPD-ccdB-DsRed | addgene partial sequence | sequence record 20975 | 14364 with pRS_marker
TCATTTTTTTTTTATTCTTTTTTTTGATTTCGGTTTCCTTGAAATTTTTTTGATTCGGTAATCTCCGAAC
AGAAGGAAGAACGAAGGAAGGAGCACAGACTTAGATTGGTATATATACGCATATGTAGTGTTGAAGAAAC
ATGAAATTGCCCAGTATTCTTAACCCAACTGCACAGAACAAAAACCTGCAGGAAACGAAGATAAATCATG
TCGAAAGCTACATATAAGGAACGTGCTGCTACTCATCCTAGTCCTGTTGCTGCCAAGCTATTTAATATCA
TGCACGAAAAGCAAACAAACTTGTGTGCTTCATTGGATGTTCGTACCACCAAGGAATTACTGGAGTTAGT
TGAAGCATTAGGTCCCAAAATTTGTTTACTAAAAACACATGTGGATATCTTGACTGATTTTTCCATGGAG
GGCACAGTTAAGCCGCTAAAGGCATTATCCGCCAAGTACAATTTTTTACTCTTCGAAGACAGAAAATTTG
CTGACATTGGTAATACAGTCAAATTGCAGTACTCTGCGGGTGTATACAGAATAGCAGAATGGGCAGACAT
TACGAATGCACACGGTGTGGTGGGCCCAGGTATTGTTAGCGGTTTGAAGCAGGCGGCAGAAAAAATAACA
AA
