>Addgene plasmid #14364 | pAG416GPD-ccdB-DsRed | addgene partial sequence | sequence record 20976 | 14364 with GW5
CTAATGCGGCCGCCATAGTGACTGGATATGTTGTGTTTTACAGTATTATGTAGTCTGTTTTTTATGCAAA
ATCTAATTTAATATATTGATATTTATATCATTTTACGTTTCTCGTTCAGCTTTTTTGTACAAACTTGTGA
TGGGGGATCCACTAGTTCTAGAATCCGTCGAAACTAAGTTCTGGTGTTTTAAAACTAAAAAAAAGACTAA
CTATAAAAGTAGAATTTAAGAAGTTTAAGAAATAGATTTACAGAATTACAATCAATACCTACCGTCTTTA
TATACTTATTAGTCAAGTAGGGGAATAATTTCAGGGAACTGGTTTCAACCTTTTTTTTCAGCTTTTTCCA
AATCAGAGAGAGCAGAAGGTAATAGAAGGTGTAAGAAAATGAGATAGATACATGCGTGGGTCAATTGCCT
TGTGTCATCATTTACTCCAGGCAGGTTGCATCACTCCATTGAGGTTGTGCCCGTTTTTTGCCTGTTTGTG
CCCCTGTTCTCTGTAGTTGCGCTAAGAGAATGGACCTATGAACTGATGGTTGGTGAAGAAAACAATATTT
TGGTGCTGGGATTCTTTTTTTTTCTGGATGCCAGCTTAAAAAGCGGGCTCCATTATATTTAGTGGATGCC
AGGAATAAACTGTTCACCC
