>Addgene plasmid #14364 | pAG416GPD-ccdB-DsRed | addgene partial sequence | sequence record 20977 | 14364 with GW3
CGGGGAAGAAGTGGCTGATCTCAGCCACCGCGAAAATGACATCAAAAACGCCATTAACCTGATGTTCTGG
GGAATATAAATGTCAGGCTCCCTTATACACAGCCAGTCTGCAGGTCGACCATAGTGACTGGATATGTTGT
GTTTTACAGTATTATGTAGTCTGTTTTTTATGCAAAATCTAATTTAATATATTGATATTTATATCATTTT
ACGTTTCTCGTTCAGCTTTCTTGTACAAAGTGGTGATGGGCTGCAGGAATTCGATATCAAGCTTAATGGA
CAACACCGAGGACGTCATCAAGGAGTTCATGCAGTTCAAGGTGCGCATGGAGGGCTCCGTGAACGGCCAC
TACTTCGAGATCGAGGGCGAGGGCGAGGGCAAGCCCTACGAGGGCACCCAGACCGCCAAGCTGCAGGTGA
CCAAGGGCGGCCCCCTGCCCTTCGCCTGGGACATCCTGTCCCCCCAGTTCCAGTACGGCTCCAAGGCCTA
CGTGAAGCACCCCGCCGACATCCCCGACTACATGAAGCTGTCCTTCCCCGAGGGCTTCACCTGGGAGCGC
TCCATGAACTTCGAGGACGGCGGCGTGGTGGAGGTGCAGCAGGACTCCTCCCTGCAGGACGGCACCTTCA
TCTACAAGGTGAAGT
