>Addgene plasmid #14364 | pAG416GPD-ccdB-DsRed | addgene partial sequence | sequence record 127695 | pGEX3 5'-CCGGGAGCTGCATGTGTCAGAGG-3'
TAACGATAAGTAAAATGTAAAATCACAGGATTTTCGTGTGTGGTCTTCTACACAGACAAGATGAAACAAT
TCGGCATTAATACCTGAGAGCAGGAAGAGCAAGATAAAAGGTAGTATTTGTTGGCGATCCCCCTAGAGTC
TTTTACATCTTCGGAAAACAAAAACTATTTTTTCTTTAATTTCTTTTTTTACTTTCTATTTTTAATTTAT
ATATTTATATTAAAAAATTTAAATTATAATTATTTTTATAGCACGTGATGAAAAGGACCCAGGTGGCACT
TTTCGGGGAAATGTGCGCGGAACCCCTATTTGTTTATTTTTCTAAATACATTCAAATATGTATCCGCTCA
TGAGACAATAACCCTGATAAATGCTTCAATAATATTGAAAAAGGAAGAGTATGAGTATTCAACATTTCCG
TGTCGCCCTTATTCCCTTTTTTGCGGCATTTTGCCTTCCTGTTTTTGCTCACCCAGAAACGCTGGTGAAA
GTAAA
